Addgene plasmid #8764: 3269 pBS Bcl-2
Depositing lab: Stanley Korsmeyer. Depositing organization: Dana-Farber Cancer Institute. Publication: Meiotic recombination between yeast artificial chromosomes yields a single clone containing the entire BCL2 protooncogene. Silverman GA, Green ED, Young RL, Jockel JI, Domer PH, Korsmeyer SJ. Proc Natl Acad Sci U S A 1990 Dec;87(24):9913-7. 10.1073/pnas.87.24.9913 PubMed 2263642.
Backbone
  Vector backbone: pBluescript KS
  Backbone manufacturer: Stratagene
  Backbone size w/o insert (bp): 3000
  Vector type: Bacterial Expression
Growth in bacteria
  Bacterial resistance: Ampicillin, 100 μg/mL
  Growth temperature: 37°C
  Growth strain: XL1 Blue
  Copy number: High Copy
Gene/Insert
  Gene/Insert name: Bcl-2
  Species: M. musculus (mouse)
  Insert size (bp): 600
  Entrez Gene: Bcl2 (a.k.a. Bcl-2, C430015F12Rik, D630044D05Rik, D830018M01Rik)
  Cloning method: Restriction Enzyme; 5′ cloning site HindIII (not destroyed); 3′ cloning site XbaI (not destroyed)
  Sequencing primers: 5′ SP6; 3′ T7
Terms and licenses: Academic/Nonprofit Terms; Industry Terms: Not Available to Industry
Depositor comments: Main use: in situ probe. Cut with HindIII and use T7 polymerase for antisense probe. Cut with XbaI and use T3 for sense probe.
How to cite: 3269 pBS Bcl-2 was a gift from Stanley Korsmeyer (Addgene plasmid # 8764 ; http://n2t.net/addgene:8764 ; RRID:Addgene_8764)
