[The description below was written by a language model from this plasmid's Addgene catalogue record.]
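Description:
3269 pBS Bcl-2 is a small cloning and in vitro transcription plasmid built on the Stratagene pBluescript KS backbone (about 3 kb), carrying a roughly 600 bp fragment of the mouse Bcl2 gene, which encodes the anti-apoptotic Bcl-2 protein. The fragment was inserted by restriction cloning between the HindIII and XbaI sites of the polylinker, and both sites remain intact. The plasmid is maintained at high copy number in E. coli under ampicillin selection. Although it is catalogued as a bacterial expression vector, nothing in the record indicates that it is meant to produce Bcl-2 protein. At about 600 bp the insert may be only part of the coding sequence or transcript, but the record does not say which region of Bcl2 it covers.

According to the depositor, the main use is as a template for in situ hybridization riboprobes. pBluescript vectors place opposing bacteriophage T3 and T7 RNA polymerase promoters on either side of the polylinker, so linearizing the plasmid at one end of the insert and transcribing from the promoter at the other end yields a run-off transcript of defined length and strand. Here, cutting with HindIII and transcribing with T7 polymerase gives the antisense probe that detects Bcl2 mRNA, while cutting with XbaI and transcribing with T3 polymerase gives the sense strand, normally used as a negative control. The record lists SP6 as a 5′ sequencing primer, which does not match the T3/T7 arrangement in the depositor's comments or in standard pBluescript. No feature table is provided, so this cannot be resolved from the record.
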