>Addgene plasmid #8764 | 3269 pBS Bcl-2 | addgene partial sequence | sequence record 17244 | T7 5'-TAATACGACTCACTATAGGG-3'
TGGCGGCCGCTCTAGAACTAGTGGATCCAGGTGTGCAGATGCCGGTTCAGGTACTCAGTCATCCACAGGG
CGATGTTGTCCACCAGGGGTGACATCTCCCTGTTGACGCTCTCCACACACATGACCCCACCGAACTCAAA
GAAGGCCACAATCCTCCCCCAGTTCACCCCATCCCTGAAGAGTTCCTCCACCACCGTGGCAAAGCGTCCC
CTCGCGGTGAAGGGCGTCAGGTGCAGCTGACTGGACATCTCTGCGAAGTCACGACGGTAGCGACGAGAGA
AGTCATCCCCAGCCCGGCGGAGGGTCAGATGGACCACAGGTGGCACAGGGCTGAGCGCAGGCCCAGCGGT
GGCAACGAGGGGCCTGAGAGGAGACGTCCTGGCAGCCATGTCCCGGTGCACAGCAGGCATTGGGTTGCTC
TCAGGCTGGAAGGAGAAGATGCCAGGGGTGGGGGCAGCCCCCAGGGGCGCCGCGTCCGCATCTCCAGCAT
CCCACTCGTAGCCCCTCTGTGACAGCTTATAATGTATGTACTTCATCACGATCTCCCGGTTATCATACCC
TGTTCTCCCGGCTTGCGCCATCCTTCCCCGAAAAGAAGCTGCAGGTACCAATGGCACTTCAAGTCCCGAC
TAAGCTTATCGATACCGTCGACCTCGAGGGGGGGCCCGGTACCAGCTTTTGTTCCCTTTAGTGAGGGTTA
ATTTCGAGCTTGGCGTAATCATGGTCATAG
